>Addgene plasmid #84791 | pET - FnR062.Y78I | depositor partial sequence | sequence record 162566 | insert sequence
ATGGCTAGCTCCTCCGACTCTCCGCGTAACCTGGAGGTTACCAACGCAACTCCGAACTCTCTGACTATTT
CTTGGGACGATCCTTATCACGCTATCTATTACCGTATCACCTACGGCGAAACTGGTGGTAACTCCCCGAG
CCAGGAATTCACTGTTCCGAGATCTTATTCTAATGCGACCATCAGCGGTCTGAAACCGGGCCAGGATTAT
ACCATTACCGTGTACGCTGTAACCGGTATTAACGACGATTCAAACCCAATCAGCATCAATTATCGCACCG
AAATCGACAAACCGTCTCAGGGATCCCACCATCACCATCATCACTGA
