>Addgene plasmid #84791 | pET - FnR062.Y78I | addgene partial sequence | sequence record 163623 | T7 5'-TAATACGACTCACTATAGGG-3'
AATAATTTTGTTTAACTTTAAGAAGGAGATATACATATGGCTAGCTCCTCCGACTCTCCGCGTAACCTGG
AGGTTACCAACGCAACTCCGAACTCTCTGACTATTTCTTGGGACGATCCTTATCACGCTATCTATTACCG
TATCACCTACGGCGAAACTGGTGGTAACTCCCCGAGCCAGGAATTCACTGTTCCGAGATCTTATTCTAAT
GCGACCATCAGCGGTCTGAAACCGGGCCAGGATTATACCATTACCGTGTACGCTGTAACCGGTATTAACG
ACGATTCAAACCCAATCAGCATCAATTATCGCACCGAAATCGACAAACCGTCTCAGGGATCCCACCATCA
CCATCATCACTGATTAACTAAACGAGATCCGGCTGCTAACAAAGCCCGAAAGGAAGCTGAGTTGGCTGCT
GCCACCGCTGAGCAATAACTAGCATAACCCCTTGGGGCCTCTAAACGGGTCTTGAGGGGTTTTTTGCTGA
AAGGAGGAACTATATCCGGATTGGCGAATGGG
[124 nt withheld, positions 523-646]
C
[91 nt withheld, positions 648-738]
A
[49 nt withheld, positions 740-788]
CCTTTGACGTTGGAGTCCACGTTCTTT
[37 nt withheld, positions 816-852]
ACCCTATCTCGGTCTATTCTTTTGATTTATAAGGGATTTTGCCGATTTCGGCCTATTGGTTAAAAAATGA
GCTGATTTAACAAAAATTTAACGCGAATTTTAACAAAATATTAACGCTTACAATTTAGGTGGCACTTTTC
GGGGAAATGTGCGCGGAACCCCTATTTGTTTATTTTTCTAAATACATTC
