>Addgene plasmid #84791 | pET - FnR062.Y78I | addgene partial sequence | sequence record 163624 | T7term 5'-GCTAGTTATTGCTCAGCGG-3'
GGGCTTTGTTAGCAGCCGGATCTCGTTTAGTTAATCAGTGATGATGGTGATGGTGGGATCCCTGAGACGG
TTTGTCGATTTCGGTGCGATAATTGATGCTGATTGGGTTTGAATCGTCGTTAATACCGGTTACAGCGTAC
ACGGTAATGGTATAATCCTGGCCCGGTTTCAGACCGCTGATGGTCGCATTAGAATAAGATCTCGGAACAG
TGAATTCCTGGCTCGGGGAGTTACCACCAGTTTCGCCGTAGGTGATACGGTAATAGATAGCGTGATAAGG
ATCGTCCCAAGAAATAGTCAGAGAGTTCGGAGTTGCGTTGGTAACCTCCAGGTTACGCGGAGAGTCGGAG
GAGCTAGCCATATGTATATCTCCTTCTTAAAGTTAAACAAAATTATTTCTAGAGGGGAATTGTTATCCGC
TCACAATTCCCCTATAGTGAGTCGTATTAATTTCGCGGGATCGAGATCTCGATCCTCTACGCCGGACGCA
TCGTGGCCGGCATCACCGGCGCCACAGGTGCGGTTGCTGGCGCCTATATCGCCGACATCACCGATGGGGA
AGATCGGGCTCGCCACTTCGGGCTCATGAGCGCTTGTTTCGGCGTGGGTATGGTGGCAGGCCCCGTGGCC
GGGGGACTGTTGGGCGCCATCTCCTTGCATGCACCATTCCTTGCGGCGGCGGTGCTCAACGGCCTCAACC
TACTACTGGGCTGCTTCCTAATGCAGGAGTCGCATAAGGGAGAGCGTCGAGATCCCGGACACCATCGAAT
GGCGCAAAACCTTTCGCGGTATGGCATGATAGCGCCCGGAAGAGAGTCAATTCAGGGTGGTGAATGTGAA
ACCAGTAACGTTATACGATGTCGCAGAGTATGCCGGTGTCTCTTATCAGACCGTTTCCCGCGTGGTGAAC
CAGGCCAGCCACGTTTCT
