[The description below was written by a language model from this plasmid's Addgene catalogue record.]
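Description:
pET - FnR062.Y78I is a bacterial expression plasmid built on a pET backbone for producing the FnR.0.6.2-Y78I protein in E. coli. It is recorded as a high-copy plasmid maintained under kanamycin selection. The listed propagation strain is a T7 expression strain, which fits how pET vectors generally work: the insert is transcribed by T7 RNA polymerase supplied by the host. However, no feature table is provided, so the promoter, operator, ribosome binding site, terminator and origin of replication are not explicitly documented. The particular pET variant is also not specified.

The insert is described as being of human origin and carries the point substitution Y78I, replacing tyrosine with isoleucine at position 78. A 6xHis tag is fused to the C terminus of the insert, which typically allows purification by immobilised metal affinity chromatography and detection with anti-His reagents. The insert was introduced by restriction enzyme cloning, but the 5′ and 3′ sites are listed as unknown. The record does not describe the parental protein scaffold or its binding target.

The stated purpose is simply bacterial expression of the mutant protein. The associated publication concerns a protein–protein binding experiment designed to teach intermolecular interactions in high school or undergraduate classrooms. This suggests the Y78I variant serves as one of a set of proteins used to show how a single side-chain change affects binding, although the record does not spell out its specific role. Distribution is limited to academic and nonprofit users.
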