Addgene plasmid #84791: pET - FnR062.Y78I
Purpose: bacterial expression of FnR.0.6.2-Y78I protein
Depositing lab: Benjamin Hackel. Depositing organization: University of Minnesota. Publication: Development and Implementation of a Protein–Protein Binding Experiment To Teach Intermolecular Interactions in High School or Undergraduate Classrooms. Johnson SM, Javner C, Hackel BJ. J. Chem. Educ. 2017, 94, 3, 367–374 10.1021/acs.jchemed.6b00323.
Backbone
  Vector backbone: pET
  Vector type: Bacterial Expression
Growth in bacteria
  Bacterial resistance: Kanamycin, 50 μg/mL
  Growth temperature: 37°C
  Growth strain: T7 express
  Copy number: High Copy
Gene/Insert
  Gene/Insert name: FnR.0.6.2-Y78I
  Species: H. sapiens (human)
  Mutation: Y78I
  Tag / fusion protein: 6xHis (C terminal on insert)
  Cloning method: Restriction Enzyme; 5′ cloning site unknown (unknown if destroyed); 3′ cloning site unknown (unknown if destroyed)
Terms and licenses: Academic/Nonprofit Terms; Industry Terms: Not Available to Industry
How to cite: pET - FnR062.Y78I was a gift from Benjamin Hackel (Addgene plasmid # 84791 ; http://n2t.net/addgene:84791 ; RRID:Addgene_84791)
